>Addgene plasmid #173274 | RVD-AT3 | addgene full sequence | sequence record 353590 | Addgene NGS Result
GGCCAGCAAAAGGCCAGGAACCGTAAAAAGGCCGCGTTGCTGGCGTTTTTCCATAGGCTCCGCCCCCCTG
ACGAGCATCACAAAAATCGACGCTCAAGTCAGAGGTGGCGAAACCCGACAGGACTATAAAGATACCAGGC
GTTTCCCCCTGGAAGCTCCCTCGTGCGCTCTCCTGTTCCGACCCTGCCGCTTACCGGATACCTGTCCGCC
TTTCTCCCTTCGGGAAGCGTGGCGCTTTCTCATAGCTCACGCTGTAGGTATCTCAGTTCGGTGTAGGTCG
TTCGCTCCAAGCTGGGCTGTGTGCACGAACCCCCCGTTCAGCCCGACCGCTGCGCCTTATCCGGTAACTA
TCGTCTTGAGTCCAACCCGGTAAGACACGACTTATCGCCACTGGCAGCAGCCACTGGTAACAGGATTAGC
AGAGCGAGGTATGTAGGCGGTGCTACAGAGTTCTTGAAGTGGTGGCCTAACTACGGCTACACTAGAAGAA
CAGTATTTGGTATCTGCGCTCTGCTGAAGCCAGTTACCTTCGGAAAAAGAGTTGGTAGCTCTTGATCCGG
CAAACAAACCACCGCTGGTAGCGGTGGTTTTTTTGTTTGCAAGCAGCAGATTACGCGCAGAAAAAAAGGA
TCTCAAGAAGATCCTTTGATCTTTTCTACGGGGTCTGACGCTCAGTGGAACGACGCGTAACTCACGTTAA
GGGATTTTGGTCATGGGTGGCTCGACCAGATATGGTCTCGTGGTAGCGATTGCTAGTAATATTGGTGGCA
AACAGGCTCTTGAGACGGTTCAGCGCCTCCTTCCAGTTCTCTGTCAAGCCCACGGACTCACCCCAGATCA
AGTTGTAGCGATTGCTAGTAATGGGGGTGGCAAACAGGCTCTTGAGACTGTTCAGCGCCTTCTACCAGTT
CTCTGTCAAGCCCACGGCCTGACGCCCGAGCAAGTTGTAGTGAGACCAGCTTTGGTCTAGAGGAGGCATG
ATGATATATTTTTATCTTGTGCAATGTAACATCAGAGATTTTGAGACACGGGCCAGAGCTGCCAGGAAAC
AGCTATGACCATGTAATACGACTCACTATAGGGGATATTTTATTTTCTCCCAATCAGGCTTGATCCCCAG
TAAGTCAAAAAATAGCTCGACATACTGTTCTTCCCCGATCAAGGGTTGGTTTGCGCATTCACAGTTCTCC
GCAAGAATTGATTGGCTCCAATTCTTGGAGTGGTGAATCCGTTAGCGAGGTGCCGCCGGCTTCCATTCAG
GTCGAGGTGGCCCGGCTCCATGCACCGCGACGCAACGCGGGGAGGCAGACAAGGTATAGGGCGGCGCCTA
CAATCCATGCCAACCCGTTCCATGTGCTCGCCGAGGCGGCATAAATCGCCGTGACGATCAGCGGTCCAAT
GATCGAAGTTAGGCTGGTAAGAGCCGCGAGCGATCCTTGAAGCTGTCCCTGATGGTCGTCATCTACCTGC
CTGGACAGCATGGCCTGCAACGCGGGCATCCCGATGCCGCCGGAAGCGAGAAGAATCATAATGGGGAAGG
CCATCCAGCCTCGCGTCGCGAACGCCAGCAAGACGTAGCCCAGCGCGTCGGCCGCCATGCCGGCGATAAT
GGCCTGCTTCTCGCCGAAACGTTTGGTGGCGGGACCAGTGACGAAGGCTTGAGCGAGGGCGTGCAAGATT
CCGAATACCGCAAGCGACAGGCCGATCATCGTCGCGCTCCAGCGAAAGCGGTCCTCGCCGAAAATGACCC
AGAGCGCTGCCGGCACCTGTCCTACGAGTTGCATGATAAAGAAGACAGTCATAAGTGCGGCGACGATAGT
CATGCCCCGCGCCCACCGGAAGGAGCTGACTGGGTTGAAGGCTCTCAAGGGCATGGGTCGGCGCTCTCCC
TTATGCGACTCCTGCATTAGGAAGCAGCCCAGTAGTAGGTTGAGGCCGTTGAGCACCGCCGCCGCAAGGA
ATGGTGCATGTAAGGAGATGGCGCCCAACAGTCCCCCGGCCACGGGGCCTGCCACCATACCCACGCCGAA
ACAAGCGCTCATGAGCCCGAAGTGGCGAGCCCGATCTTCCCCATCGGTGATGTCGGCGATATAGGCGCCA
GCAACCGCACCTGTGGCGCCGGTGATGCCGGCCACGATGCGTCCGGCGTAGAGAATCCACAGGACGGGTG
TGGTCGCCATGATCGCGTAGTCGATAGTGGCTCCAAGTAGCGAAGCGAGCAGGACTGGGCGGCGGCCAAA
GCGGTCGGACAGTGCTCCGAGAACGGGTGCGCATAGAAATTGCATCAACGCATATAGCGCTAGCAGCACG
CCATAGTGACTGGCGATGCTGTCGGAATGGACGATATCCCGCAAGAGGCCCGGCAGTACCGGCATAACCA
AGCCTATGCCTACAGCATCCAGGGTGACGGTGCCGAGGATGACGATGAGCGCATTGTTAGATTTCATACA
CGGTGCCTGACTGCGTTAGCAATTTAACTGTGATAAACTACCGCATTAAAGCTAATCGATGATAAGCTGT
CAAACATGAGAATTAATTCATGTTCTTTCCTGCGTTATCCCCTGATTCTGTGGATAACGCAGGAAAGAAC
ATGTGAGCAAAA
Features (pLannotate 1.2.2; 6 found; start..end, strand, type, name):
     48..636     -  rep_origin     ori: high-copy-number ColE1/pMB1/pBR322/pUC origin of replication
   1064..1082    +  promoter       T7 promoter: promoter for bacteriophage T7 RNA polymerase
   1085..1159    -  CDS            KanR (fragment): aminoglycoside phosphotransferase; aphA-3; confers resistance to kanamycin
   1257..2447    -  CDS            TcR: tetracycline efflux protein; tet; confers resistance to tetracycline
   2495..2523    -  promoter       tet promoter: E. coli promoter for tetracycline efflux protein gene
   2539..2578    +  rep_origin     RSF ori (fragment): Plasmids containing the RSF 1030 origin of replication can be propagated in E. coli cells that contain additional plasmids with compatible origins.
