[The description below was written by a language model from this plasmid's Addgene catalogue record and pLannotate feature annotations shown in this document.]
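Description:
RVD-AT3 is a small (about 2.6 kb) bacterial module plasmid from a library of parts for one-step assembly of custom TALE repeat arrays. It is built on a tetracycline-resistant T vector, into whose TA cloning site the synthetic insert was placed. Propagation in E. coli relies on a high-copy ColE1/pUC-type origin. Selection uses the TcR tetracycline efflux gene, expressed from its own tet promoter. The automated annotation also picks up a T7 promoter, a short kanamycin-resistance gene fragment and a short RSF origin fragment. The two fragments are most likely non-functional remnants of the backbone's construction, and the record lists tetracycline as the only selection.

The payload is a synthetic two-repeat unit, an NI-NG dimer designated for position 3 of an array. RVDs (repeat variable diresidues) are the pairs of amino acids in each TALE repeat that determine which DNA base the repeat recognises. By the standard TALE code, NI reads adenine and NG reads thymine, which matches the "AT" in the plasmid name. The feature table does not annotate the insert itself. The record also does not give the flanking cloning sites or the enzymes used for assembly.

Plasmids of this type are combined with other position-specific dimer modules, which are joined in a defined order into a full repeat array that targets a chosen DNA sequence. The stated applications are building TALE-based proteins, including DdCBEs, the DddA-derived cytosine base editors used for mitochondrial DNA editing. The associated work applied such editors to model mitochondrial diseases in zebrafish. The plasmid is a cloning intermediate and has no annotated eukaryotic expression elements.
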