Addgene plasmid #173274: RVD-AT3
Purpose: One-step assembly of custom RVD arrays to construct DdCBE, TALE, etc.
Depositing lab: Bin Shen. Depositing organization: Nanjing Medical University. Publication: Precision modeling of mitochondrial diseases in zebrafish via DdCBE-mediated mtDNA base editing. Guo J, Zhang X, Chen X, Sun H, Dai Y, Wang J, Qian X, Tan L, Lou X, Shen B. Cell Discov. 2021 Sep 3;7(1):78. doi: 10.1038/s41421-021-00307-9. PubMed 34480028.
Backbone
  Vector backbone: TetR T vector
  Vector type: Unspecified
Growth in bacteria
  Bacterial resistance: Tetracycline, 10 μg/mL
  Growth temperature: 37°C
  Growth strain: DH5alpha
  Copy number: High Copy
Gene/Insert
  Gene/Insert name: NI-NG dimer RVD at Position3
  Species: Synthetic
  Mutation: no
  Cloning method: Restriction Enzyme; 5′ cloning site Unknown (unknown if destroyed)
Terms and licenses: Academic/Nonprofit Terms; Industry Terms: Not Available to Industry
Depositor comments: RVD is inserted into TA site of TetR T vector
How to cite: RVD-AT3 was a gift from Bin Shen (Addgene plasmid # 173274 ; http://n2t.net/addgene:173274 ; RRID:Addgene_173274)
