>Addgene plasmid #173274 | RVD-AT3 | depositor partial sequence | sequence record 336229 | RVD flanked by two Bsa I sites
GGTCTCGTGGTAGCGATTGCTAGTAATATTGGTGGCAAACAGGCTCTTGAGACGGTTCAGCGCCTCCTTC
CAGTTCTCTGTCAAGCCCACGGACTCACCCCAGATCAAGTTGTAGCGATTGCTAGTAATGGGGGTGGCAA
ACAGGCTCTTGAGACTGTTCAGCGCCTTCTACCAGTTCTCTGTCAAGCCCACGGCCTGACGCCCGAGCAA
GTTGTAGTGAGACC
